>Addgene plasmid #250449 | pPR-1_1A_5T_AGGT | addgene full sequence | sequence record 498450 | Addgene NGS Result
ACATCTCAAGGTGGTAATTCTGAGGAGCCCAGAAAGTCATTTGATGAGCGTCCTGAAAGAGGCGTTGTTT
CTTGGACCGCTATGATCTCTGGATACGCTCAGAACGGTCGTATTGATGAAGCAAGAGAACTCTTGTCTTC
ACGAAGTGGCTCTTCAGTGGACGAAAGGGCCTCGTGATACGCCTATTTTTATAGGTTAATGTCATGATAA
TAATGGTTTCTTAGACGTCAGGTGGCACTTTTCGGGGAAATGTGCGCGGAACCCCTATTTGTTTATTTTT
CTAAATACATTCAAATATGTATCCGCTCATGAGACAATAACCCTGATAAATGCTTCAATAATATTGAAAA
AGGAAGAGTATGGCTAAAATGAGAATATCACCGGAATTGAAAAAACTGATCGAAAAATACCGCTGCGTAA
AAGATACGGAAGGAATGTCTCCTGCTAAGGTATATAAGCTGGTGGGAGAAAATGAAAACCTATATTTAAA
AATGACGGACAGCCGGTATAAAGGGACCACCTATGATGTGGAACGGGAAAAGGACATGATGCTATGGCTG
GAAGGAAAGCTGCCTGTTCCAAAGGTCCTGCACTTTGAACGGCATGATGGCTGGAGCAATCTGCTCATGA
GTGAGGCCGATGGCGTCCTTTGCTCGGAAGAGTATGAAGATGAACAAAGCCCTGAAAAGATTATCGAGCT
GTATGCGGAGTGCATCAGGCTCTTTCACTCCATCGACATATCGGATTGTCCCTATACGAATAGCTTAGAC
AGCCGCTTAGCCGAATTGGATTACTTACTGAATAACGATCTGGCCGATGTGGATTGCGAAAACTGGGAAG
AGGACACTCCATTTAAAGATCCGCGCGAGCTGTATGATTTTTTAAAGACGGAAAAGCCCGAAGAGGAACT
TGTCTTTTCCCACGGCGACCTGGGAGACAGCAACATCTTTGTGAAAGATGGCAAAGTAAGTGGCTTTATT
GATCTTGGGAGAAGCGGCAGGGCGGACAAGTGGTATGACATTGCCTTCTGCGTCCGGTCGCTCAGGGAGG
ATATCGGGGAAGAACAGTATGTCGAGCTATTTTTTGACTTACTGGGGATCAAGCCTGATTGGGAGAAAAT
AAAATATTATATTTTACTGGATGAATTGTTTTAGCTGTCAGACCAAGTTTACTCATATATACTTTAGATT
GATTTAAAACTTCATTTTTAATTTAAAAGGATCTAGGTGAAGATCCTTTTTGATAATCTCATGACCAAAA
TCCCTTAACGTGAGTTTTCGTTCCACTGAGCGTCAGACCCCGTAGAAAAGATCAAAGGATCTTCTTGAGA
TCCTTTTTTTCTGCGCGTAATCTGCTGCTTGCAAACAAAAAAACCACCGCTACCAGCGGTGGTTTGTTTG
CCGGATCAAGAGCTACCAACTCTTTTTCCGAAGGTAACTGGCTTCAGCAGAGCGCAGATACCAAATACTG
TTCTTCTAGTGTAGCCGTAGTTAGGCCACCACTTCAAGAACTCTGTAGCACCGCCTACATACCTCGCTCT
GCTAATCCTGTTACCAGTGGCTGCTGCCAGTGGCGATAAGTCGTGTCTTACCGGGTTGGACTCAAGACGA
TAGTTACCGGATAAGGCGCAGCGGTCGGGCTGAACGGGGGGTTCGTGCACACAGCCCAGCTTGGAGCGAA
CGACCTACACCGAACTGAGATACCTACAGCGTGAGCTATGAGAAAGCGCCACGCTTCCCGAAGGGAGAAA
GGCGGACAGGTATCCGGTAAGCGGCAGGGTCGGAACAGGAGAGCGCACGAGGGAGCTTCCAGGGGGAAAC
GCCTGGTATCTTTATAGTCCTGTCGGGTTTCGCCACCTCTGACTTGAGCGTCGATTTTTGTGATGCTCGT
CAGGGGGGCGGAGCCTATGGAAAAACGCCAGCAACGCGGCCTTTTTACGGTTCCTGGCCTTTTGCTGGCC
TTTTGCTCACATGTTCTTTCCTGCGTTATCCCCTGATTCTGTGGATAACCGTATTACCGCCTTTGAGTGA
GCTGATACCGCTCGCCGCAGCCGAACGACCGAGCGCAGCGAGTCAGTGAGCGAGGAAGCGGAAGAGCGCC
CAATACGCAAACCGCCTCTCCCCGCGCGTTGGCCGATTCATTAATCACTCTGTGAAG
Features (pLannotate 1.2.2; 5 found; start..end, strand, type, name):
     13..162     +  CDS            PCMP-E50 (fragment): PP192_ARATH - Experimental evidence at transcript level: Swiss-Prot protein existence level 2. From Arabidopsis thaliana (Mouse-ear cress).
    255..359     +  promoter       AmpR promoter: bla
    360..1154    +  CDS            KanR: aminoglycoside phosphotransferase; aphA-3; confers resistance to kanamycin
   1325..1913    +  rep_origin     ori: high-copy-number ColE1/pMB1/pBR322/pUC origin of replication
   2096..2145    +  CDS            lacI (fragment): lac repressor; lacI; The lac repressor binds to the lac operator to inhibit transcription in E. coli. This inhibition can be relieved by adding lactose or isopropyl-β-D-thiogalactopyranoside (IPTG).
