[The description below was written by a language model from this plasmid's Addgene catalogue record and pLannotate feature annotations shown in this document.]
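Description:
pPR-1_1A_5T_AGGT is a small (about 2.2 kb) synthetic-biology cloning plasmid built on the pAGM1311 backbone, a MoClo-style Golden Gate vector. It is one of the 42 module plasmids in the GRASP kit, a library used to assemble synthetic pentatricopeptide repeat (sPPR) RNA-binding proteins. It is propagated in E. coli from a high-copy ColE1/pUC-type origin. Selection is with kanamycin, through an aminoglycoside phosphotransferase (KanR) gene that the annotation places directly downstream of a bla (AmpR) promoter. A short lacI fragment near the end of the sequence is probably a backbone remnant and does not encode a functional repressor.

The payload is the synthetic insert 1A_5T_AGGT. The feature table captures it as a roughly 150 nt coding segment with similarity to an Arabidopsis thaliana PPR protein (PCMP-E50). That match is consistent with a designed PPR motif block and does not indicate a natural gene fragment, since the record lists the insert as synthetic. No promoter, terminator or tag is annotated around the insert, so the plasmid acts as a storage and donor vector for a part and is not an expression construct. The record does not explain the module name, although it probably encodes the module's position in the assembly, its nucleotide specificity and a Golden Gate fusion overhang.

In use, this module is combined with other GRASP modules by Golden Gate (MoClo) assembly to build sPPR proteins with 9, 14 or 19 motifs. Each assembled protein is designed to bind an RNA sequence of matching length, and the stated application is RNA editing.
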