Addgene plasmid #250449: pPR-1_1A_5T_AGGT
Purpose: GRASP module to assemble sPPR proteins for RNA editing: module 1A_5T_AGGT
Depositing lab: Ian Small. Depositing organization: University of Western Australia. Publication: GRASP: a modular toolkit for building synthetic pentatricopeptide repeat RNA-binding proteins. Dennis M, Low SY, Viljoen A, Pullakhandam A, Colas des Francs-Small C, Campbell-Clause L, Bond CS, Small I, Kwok van der Giezen FM. Nucleic Acids Res. 2025 Oct 28;53(20):gkaf1169. doi: 10.1093/nar/gkaf1169. PubMed 41224122.
Backbone
  Vector backbone: pAGM1311
  Backbone manufacturer: Sylvestre Marillonnet
  Vector type: Synthetic Biology
Growth in bacteria
  Bacterial resistance: Kanamycin, 50 μg/mL
  Growth temperature: 37°C
  Growth strain: DH5alpha
  Copy number: High Copy
Gene/Insert
  Gene/Insert name: 1A_5T_AGGT
  Species: Synthetic
  Cloning method: Golden Gate
Terms and licenses: Academic/Nonprofit Terms; Industry Terms: Not Available to Industry
Depositor comments: GRASP kit for MoClo assembly of sPPR proteins is a library of 42 plasmids which can be combined to assemble sPPR proteins with 9, 14, or 19 motifs to target any RNA sequence of the same length. See the original publication for more information, and find code for analysis and script for GRASP assembly at https://github.com/farleykvdg/GRASP.
How to cite: pPR-1_1A_5T_AGGT was a gift from Ian Small (Addgene plasmid # 250449 ; http://n2t.net/addgene:250449 ; RRID:Addgene_250449)
