>Addgene plasmid #250449 | pPR-1_1A_5T_AGGT | depositor partial sequence | sequence record 494163 | 1A_5T_AGGT
AGGTGGTAATTCTGAGGAGCCCAGAAAGTCATTTGATGAGCGTCCTGAAAGAGGCGTTGTTTCTTGGACC
GCTATGATCTCTGGATACGCTCAGAACGGTCGTATTGATGAAGCAAGAGAACTC
